>Addgene plasmid #166410 | pLPC-N-Myc-Flag-BirA-hPOT1-DeltaOB | depositor full sequence | sequence record 324919 | pLPC-N-Myc-Flag-BirA-hPOT1-DeltaOB sequence 8006 bps
CTGCAGCCTGAATATGGGCCAAACAGGATATCTGTGGTAAGCAGTTCCTGCCCCGGCTCAGGGCCAAGAA
CAGATGGAACAGCTGAATATGGGCCAAACAGGATATCTGTGGTAAGCAGTTCCTGCCCCGGCTCAGGGCC
AAGAACAGATGGTCCCCAGATGCGGTCCAGCCCTCAGCAGTTTCTAGAGAACCATCAGATGTTTCCAGGG
TGCCCCAAGGACCTGAAATGACCCTGTGCCTTATTTGAACTAACCAATCAGTTCGCTTCTCGCTTCTGTT
CGCGCGCTTCTGCTCCCCGAGCTCAATAAAAGAGCCCACAACCCCTCACTCGGGGCGCCAGTCCTCCGAT
TGACTGAGTCGCCCGGGTACCCGTGTATCCAATAAACCCTCTTGCAGTTGCATCCGACTTGTGGTCTCGC
TGTTCCTTGGGAGGGTCTCCTCTGAGTGATTGACTACCCGTCAGCGGGGGTCTTTCATTTGGGGGCTCGT
CCGGGATCGGGAGACCCCTGCCCAGGGACCACCGACCCACCACCGGGAGGTAAGCTGGCCAGCAACTTAT
CTGTGTCTGTCCGATTGTCTAGTGTCTATGACTGATTTTATGCGCCTGCGTCGGTACTAGTTAGCTAACT
AGCTCTGTATCTGGCGGACCCGTGGTGGAACTGACGAGTTCTGAACACCCGGCCGCAACCCTGGGAGACG
TCCCAGGGACTTTGGGGGCCGTTTTTGTGGCCCGACCTGAGGAAGGGAGTCGATGTGGAATCCGACCCCG
TCAGGATATGTGGTTCTGGTAGGAGACGAGAACCTAAAACAGTTCCCGCCTCCGTCTGAATTTTTGCTTT
CGGTTTGGAACCGAAGCCGCGCGTCTTGTCTGCTGCAGCATCGTTCTGTGTTGTCTCTGTCTGACTGTGT
TTCTGTATTTGTCTGAAAATTAGGGCCAGACTGTTACCACTCCCTTAAGTTTGACCTTAGATCACTGGAA
AGATGTCGAGCGGCTCGCTCACAACCAGTCGGTAGATGTCAAGAAGAGACGTTGGGTTACCTTCTGCTCT
GCAGAATGGCCAACCTTTAACGTCGGATGGCCGCGAGACGGCACCTTTAACCGAGACCTCATCACCCAGG
TTAAGATCAAGGTCTTTTCACCTGGCCCGCATGGACACCCAGACCAGGTCCCCTACATCGTGACCTGGGA
AGCCTTGGCTTTTGACCCCCCTCCCTGGGTCAAGCCCTTTGTACACCCTAAGCCTCCGCCTCCTCTTCTT
CCATCCGCGCCGTCTCTCCCCCTTGAACCTCCTCTTTCGACCCCGCCTCAATCCTCCCTTTATCCAGCCC
TCACTCCTTCTCTAGGCGCCGGCCGGATCAGCTTCCATGACCGAGTACAAGCCCACGGTGCGCCTCGCCA
CCCGCGACGACGTCCCCAGGGCCGTACGCACCCTCGCCGCCGCGTTCGCCGACTACCCCGCCACGCGCCA
CACCGTCGATCCGGACCGCCACATCGAGCGGGTCACCGAGCTGCAAGAACTCTTCCTCACGCGCGTCGGG
CTCGACATCGGCAAGGTGTGGGTCGCGGACGACGGCGCCGCGGTGGCGGTCTGGACCACGCCGGAGAGCG
TCGAAGCGGGGGCGGTGTTCGCCGAGATCGGCCCGCGCATGGCCGAGTTGAGCGGTTCCCGGCTGGCCGC
GCAGCAACAGATGGAAGGCCTCCTGGCGCCGCACCGGCCCAAGGAGCCCGCGTGGTTCCTGGCCACCGTC
GGCGTCTCGCCCGACCACCAGGGCAAGGGTCTGGGCAGCGCCGTCGTGCTCCCCGGAGTGGAGGCGGCCG
AGCGCGCCGGGGTGCCCGCCTTCCTGGAGACCTCCGCGCCCCGCAACCTCCCCTTCTACGAGCGGCTCGG
CTTCACCGTCACCGCCGACGTCGAGGTGCCCGAAGGACCGCGCACCTGGTGCATGACCCGCAAGCCCGGT
GCCTGACGCCCGCCCCACGACCCGCAGCGCCCGACCGAAAGGAGCGCACGACCCCATGATATCGGCCTGG
CTGACCGCCCAACGACCCCCGCCCATTGACGTCAATAATGACGTATGTTCCCATAGTAACGCCAATAGGG
ACTTTCCATTGACGTCAATGGGTGGAGTATTTACGGTAAACTGCCCACTTGGCAGTACATCAAGTGTATC
ATATGCCAAGTCCGCCCCCTATTGACGTCAATGACGGTAAATGGCCCGCCTGGCATTATGCCCAGTACAT
GACCTTACGGGACTTTCCTACTTGGCAGTACATCTACGTATTAGTCATCGCTATTACCATGGTGATGCGG
TTTTGGCAGTACACCAATGGGCGTGGATAGCGGTTTGACTCACGGGGATTTCCAAGTCTCCACCCCATTG
ACGTCAATGGGAGTTTGTTTTGGCACCAAAATCAACGGGACTTTCCAAAATGTCGTAATAACCCCGCCCC
GTTGACGCAAATGGGCGGTAGGCGTGTACGGTGGGAGGTCTATATAAGCAGAGCTCTCTGGCTAACTAGA
GAACCACTGCTTACTGGCTTATCGAAATTAATACGACTCACTATAGGGAGACCCAAGCTTGGTACCGAGC
TCGGATCAGCCACCATGGAACAAAAGTTGATTTCTGAAGAAGATTTGTTAAGAAAGAGAGGATCCGATTA
CAAGGATGACGACGATAAGAAGGACAACACCGTGCCCCTGAAGCTGATCGCCCTGCTGGCCAATGGCGAG
TTCCACTCTGGCGAGCAGCTGGGCGAGACACTGGGCATGTCTAGAGCCGCCATCAACAAGCACATCCAGA
CCCTGAGAGACTGGGGCGTGGACGTGTTCACCGTGCCTGGCAAGGGCTACAGCCTGCCCGAGCCTATCCA
GCTGCTGAACGCCAAGCAGATCCTGGGCCAGCTGGATGGCGGATCTGTGGCTGTGCTGCCCGTGATCGAC
AGCACCAACCAGTACCTGCTGGACCGGATCGGCGAGCTGAAAAGCGGCGACGCCTGTATCGCCGAGTATC
AGCAGGCTGGCAGAGGCGGCAGGGGCAGAAAGTGGTTCTCTCCCTTCGGCGCCAATCTGTACCTGAGCAT
GTTCTGGCGGCTGGAACAGGGACCTGCCGCCGCTATTGGACTGAGCCTCGTGATCGGCATCGTGATGGCC
GAGGTGCTGAGAAAGCTGGGCGCCGACAAAGTGCGCGTGAAGTGGCCCAACGACCTGTATCTGCAGGACC
GGAAGCTGGCCGGCATCCTGGTGGAACTGACAGGCAAAACAGGCGACGCTGCCCAGATCGTGATTGGCGC
TGGCATCAATATGGCCATGCGGCGGGTGGAAGAGTCCGTCGTGAATCAGGGCTGGATCACCCTGCAGGAA
GCCGGCATCAACCTGGACAGAAACACCCTGGCCGCCATGCTGATCAGAGAGCTGAGAGCCGCCCTGGAAC
TGTTCGAGCAGGAAGGCCTGGCCCCCTACCTGTCCAGATGGGAGAAGCTGGACAACTTCATCAACAGACC
CGTGAAACTGATCATCGGCGACAAAGAGATCTTCGGCATCAGCCGGGGCATCGACAAGCAGGGCGCTCTG
CTGCTGGAACAGGACGGCATCATCAAGCCCTGGATGGGCGGCGAGATCAGCCTGAGATCTGCCGAGAAAG
GATCCACTGAGGACCACAAAATGGTAGAAGCCTTACGTGTTTGGGCATCTACTCATATGTCACCGTCTTG
GACATTACTAAAATTGTGTGATGTTCAGCCAATGCAGTATTTTGACCTGACTTGTCAGCTCTTGGGCAAA
GCAGAAGTGGACGGAGCATCATTTCTTCTAAAGGTATGGGATGGCACCAGGACACCATTTCCATCTTGGA
GAGTCTTAATACAAGACCTTGTTCTTGAAGGTGATTTAAGTCACATCCATCGGCTACAAAATCTGACAAT
AGACATTTTAGTCTACGATAACCATGTTCATGTGGCAAGATCTCTGAAGGTTGGAAGCTTTCTTAGAATC
TATAGCCTTCATACCAAACTTCAATCAATGAATTCAGAGAATCAGACAATGTTAAGTTTAGAGTTTCATC
TTCATGGAGGTACCAGTTACGGTCGGGGAATCAGGGTCTTGCCAGAAAGTAACTCTGATGTGGATCAACT
GAAAAAGGATTTAGAATCTGCAAATTTGACAGCCAATCAGCATTCAGATGTTATCTGTCAATCAGAACCT
GACGACAGCTTTCCAAGCTCTGGATCAGTATCATTATACGAGGTAGAAAGATGTCAACAGCTATCTGCTA
CAATACTTACAGATCATCAGTATTTGGAGAGGACACCACTATGTGCCATTTTGAAACAAAAAGCTCCTCA
ACAATACCGCATCCGAGCAAAATTGAGGTCATATAAGCCCAGAAGACTATTTCAGTCTGTTAAACTTCAT
TGCCCTAAATGTCATTTGCTGCAAGAAGTTCCACATGAGGGCGATTTGGATATAATTTTTCAGGATGGTG
CAACTAAAACCCCAGATGTCAAGCTACAAAATACATCATTATATGATTCAAAAATCTGGACCACTAAAAA
TCAAAAAGGACGAAAAGTAGCAGTTCATTTTGTGAAAAATAATGGTATTCTCCCGCTTTCAAATGAATGT
CTACTTTTGATAGAAGGAGGTACACTCAGTGAAATTTGCAAACTCTCGAACAAGTTTAATAGTGTAATTC
CTGTGAGATCTGGCCACGAAGACCTGGAACTTTTGGACCTTTCAGCACCATTTCTTATACAAGGAACAAT
ACATCACTATGGATGTAAACAGTGTTCTAGTTTGAGATCCATACAAAATCTAAATTCCCTGGTTGATAAA
ACATCGTGGATTCCTTCTTCTGTGGCAGAAGCACTGGGTATTGTACCCCTCCAATATGTGTTTGTTATGA
CCTTTACACTTGATGATGGAACAGGAGTACTAGAAGCCTATCTCATGGATTCTGACAAATTCTTCCAGAT
TCCAGCATCAGAAGTTCTGATGGATGATGACCTTCAGAAAAGTGTGGATATGATCATGGATATGTTTTGT
CCTCCAGGAATAAAAATTGATGCATATCCGTGGTTGGAATGCTTCATCAAGTCATACAATGTCACAAATG
GAACAGATAATCAAATTTGCTATCAGATTTTTGACACCACAGTTGCAGAAGATGTAATCTAACTCGAGCA
TGCATCTAGAGGGCCGATAAAATAAAAGATTTTATTTAGTCTCCAGAAAAAGGGGGGAATGAAAGACCCC
ACCTGTAGGTTTGGCAAGCTAGCTTAAGTAACGCCATTTTGCAAGGCATGGAAAAATACATAACTGAGAA
TAGAGAAGTTCAGATCAAGGTCAGGAACAGATGGAACAGCTGAATATGGGCCAAACAGGATATCTGTGGT
AAGCAGTTCCTGCCCCGGCTCAGGGCCAAGAACAGATGGAACAGCTGAATATGGGCCAAACAGGATATCT
GTGGTAAGCAGTTCCTGCCCCGGCTCAGGGCCAAGAACAGATGGTCCCCAGATGCGGTCCAGCCCTCAGC
AGTTTCTAGAGAACCATCAGATGTTTCCAGGGTGCCCCAAGGACCTGAAATGACCCTGTGCCTTATTTGA
ACTAACCAATCAGTTCGCTTCTCGCTTCTGTTCGCGCGCTTCTGCTCCCCGAGCTCAATAAAAGAGCCCA
CAACCCCTCACTCGGGGCGCCAGTCCTCCGATTGACTGAGTCGCCCGGGTACCCGTGTATCCAATAAACC
CTCTTGCAGTTGCATCCGACTTGTGGTCTCGCTGTTCCTTGGGAGGGTCTCCTCTGAGTGATTGACTACC
CGTCAGCTCGCTGTTCCTTGGGAGGGTCTCCTCTGAGTGATTGACTACCCGTCAGCGGGGGTCTTTCATT
TCCGACTTGTGGTCTCGCTGCCTTGGGAGGGTCTCCTCTGAGTGATTGACTACCCGTCAGCGGGGGTCTT
CACATGCAGCATGTATCAAAATTAATTTGGTTTTTTTTCTTAAGTATTTACATTAAATGGCCATAGTTGC
ATTAATGAATCGGCCAACGCGCGGGGAGAGGCGGTTTGCGTATTGGCGCTCTTCCGCTTCCTCGCTCACT
GACTCGCTGCGCTCGGTCGTTCGGCTGCGGCGAGCGGTATCAGCTCACTCAAAGGCGGTAATACGGTTAT
CCACAGAATCAGGGGATAACGCAGGAAAGAACATGTGAGCAAAAGGCCAGCAAAAGGCCAGGAACCGTAA
AAAGGCCGCGTTGCTGGCGTTTTTCCATAGGCTCCGCCCCCCTGACGAGCATCACAAAAATCGACGCTCA
AGTCAGAGGTGGCGAAACCCGACAGGACTATAAAGATACCAGGCGTTTCCCCCTGGAAGCTCCCTCGTGC
GCTCTCCTGTTCCGACCCTGCCGCTTACCGGATACCTGTCCGCCTTTCTCCCTTCGGGAAGCGTGGCGCT
TTCTCATAGCTCACGCTGTAGGTATCTCAGTTCGGTGTAGGTCGTTCGCTCCAAGCTGGGCTGTGTGCAC
GAACCCCCCGTTCAGCCCGACCGCTGCGCCTTATCCGGTAACTATCGTCTTGAGTCCAACCCGGTAAGAC
ACGACTTATCGCCACTGGCAGCAGCCACTGGTAACAGGATTAGCAGAGCGAGGTATGTAGGCGGTGCTAC
AGAGTTCTTGAAGTGGTGGCCTAACTACGGCTACACTAGAAGGACAGTATTTGGTATCTGCGCTCTGCTG
AAGCCAGTTACCTTCGGAAAAAGAGTTGGTAGCTCTTGATCCGGCAAACAAACCACCGCTGGTAGCGGTG
GTTTTTTTGTTTGCAAGCAGCAGATTACGCGCAGAAAAAAAGGATCTCAAGAAGATCCTTTGATCTTTTC
TACGGGGTCTGACGCTCAGTGGAACGAAAACTCACGTTAAGGGATTTTGGTCATGAGATTATCAAAAAGG
ATCTTCACCTAGATCCTTTTAAATTAAAAATGAAGTTTGCGGCCGCAAATCAATCTAAAGTATATATGAG
TAAACTTGGTCTGACAGTTACCAATGCTTAATCAGTGAGGCACCTATCTCAGCGATCTGTCTATTTCGTT
CATCCATAGTTGCCTGACTCCCCGTCGTGTAGATAACTACGATACGGGAGGGCTTACCATCTGGCCCCAG
TGCTGCAATGATACCGCGAGACCCACGCTCACCGGCTCCAGATTTATCAGCAATAAACCAGCCAGCCGGA
AGGGCCGAGCGCAGAAGTGGTCCTGCAACTTTATCCGCCTCCATCCAGTCTATTAATTGTTGCCGGGAAG
CTAGAGTAAGTAGTTCGCCAGTTAATAGTTTGCGCAACGTTGTTGCCATTGCTACAGGCATCGTGGTGTC
ACGCTCGTCGTTTGGTATGGCTTCATTCAGCTCCGGTTCCCAACGATCAAGGCGAGTTACATGATCCCCC
ATGTTGTGCAAAAAAGCGGTTAGCTCCTTCGGTCCTCCGATCGTTGTCAGAAGTAAGTTGGCCGCAGTGT
TATCACTCATGGTTATGGCAGCACTGCATAATTCTCTTACTGTCATGCCATCCGTAAGATGCTTTTCTGT
GACTGGTGAGTACTCAACCAAGTCATTCTGAGAATAGTGTATGCGGCGACCGAGTTGCTCTTGCCCGGCG
TCAACACGGGATAATACCGCGCCACATAGCAGAACTTTAAAAGTGCTCATCATTGGAAAACGTTCTTCGG
GGCGAAAACTCTCAAGGATCTTACCGCTGTTGAGATCCAGTTCGATGTAACCCACTCGTGCACCCAACTG
ATCTTCAGCATCTTTTACTTTCACCAGCGTTTCTGGGTGAGCAAAAACAGGAAGGCAAAATGCCGCAAAA
AAGGGAATAAGGGCGACACGGAAATGTTGAATACTCATACTCTTCCTTTTTCAATATTATTGAAGCATTT
ATCAGGGTTATTGTCTCATGAGCGGATACATATTTGAATGTATTTAGAAAAATAAACAAATAGGGGTTCC
GCGCACATTTCCCCGAAAAGTGCCAC
Features (pLannotate 1.2.2; 18 found; start..end, strand, type, name):
      8..477     +  LTR            LTR: long terminal repeat from Moloney murine leukemia virus
    601..875     +  misc_feature   MESV Ψ (fragment): packaging signal of murine embryonic stem cell virus
    934..1350    +  CDS            gag (truncated): truncated Moloney murine leukemia virus (MMLV) gag gene lacking the start codon
   1367..1966    +  CDS            PuroR: puromycin N-acetyltransferase; pac from Streptomyces alboniger; confers resistance to puromycin
   2025..2301    +  enhancer       CMV enhancer (fragment): human cytomegalovirus immediate early enhancer
   2303..2502    +  promoter       CMV promoter: human cytomegalovirus (CMV) immediate early promoter
   2549..2567    +  promoter       T7 promoter: promoter for bacteriophage T7 RNA polymerase
   2606..2634    +  CDS            3xMyc (fragment): 3 tandem Myc epitope tags
   2656..2680    +  CDS            3xFLAG (fragment): three tandem FLAG® epitope tags
   2680..3639    +  CDS            birA: BIRA_ECOLI - Also known as bioR, dhbB. Experimental evidence at protein level: Swiss-Prot protein existence level 1. Acts both as a biotin--[acetyl-CoA-carboxylase] ligase and a biotin-operon repressor. In the presence of ATP, BirA activates biotin to form the BirA-biotinyl-5'-adenylate (BirA-bio-5'-AMP or holoBirA) complex. HoloBirA can either transfer the biotinyl moiety to the biotin carboxyl carrier protein (BCCP) subunit of acetyl-CoA carboxylase, or bind to the biotin operator site and inhibit transcription of the operon. From Escherichia coli (strain K12).
   3643..5169    +  CDS            POT1 (fragment): POTE1_HUMAN - Experimental evidence at protein level: Swiss-Prot protein existence level 1. Component of the telomerase ribonucleoprotein (RNP) complex that is essential for the replication of chromosome termini. Is a component of the double-stranded telomeric DNA-binding TRF1 complex which is involved in the regulation of telomere length by cis- inhibition of telomerase. Also acts as a single-stranded telomeric DNA- binding protein and thus may act as a downstream effector of the TRF1 complex and may transduce information about telomere maintenance and/or length to the telomere terminus. Comp
   5238..5817    +  LTR            LTR: long terminal repeat from Moloney murine leukemia virus
   5817..5880    +  LTR            3' LTR (ΔU3) (fragment): self-inactivating 3' long terminal repeat (LTR) from Moloney murine leukemia virus
   5889..5935    +  LTR            5' LTR (truncated) (fragment): truncated long terminal repeat from Moloney murine sarcoma virus
   6018..6066    -  CDS            lacI (fragment): lac repressor; lacI; The lac repressor binds to the lac operator to inhibit transcription in E. coli. This inhibition can be relieved by adding lactose or isopropyl-β-D-thiogalactopyranoside (IPTG).
   6252..6840    -  rep_origin     ori: high-copy-number ColE1/pMB1/pBR322/pUC origin of replication
   7018..7878    -  CDS            AmpR: β-lactamase; bla; confers resistance to ampicillin, carbenicillin, and related antibiotics
   7879..7983    -  promoter       AmpR promoter: bla
