>Addgene plasmid #166410 | pLPC-N-Myc-Flag-BirA-hPOT1-DeltaOB | addgene full sequence | sequence record 331505 | Addgene NGS Result
CTGAATATGGGCCAAACAGGATATCTGTGGTAAGCAGTTCCTGCCCCGGCTCAGGGCCAAGAACAGATGG
AACAGCTGAATATGGGCCAAACAGGATATCTGTGGTAAGCAGTTCCTGCCCCGGCTCAGGGCCAAGAACA
GATGGTCCCCAGATGCGGTCCAGCCCTCAGCAGTTTCTAGAGAACCATCAGATGTTTCCAGGGTGCCCCA
AGGACCTGAAATGACCCTGTGCCTTATTTGAACTAACCAATCAGTTCGCTTCTCGCTTCTGTTCGCGCGC
TTCTGCTCCCCGAGCTCAATAAAAGAGCCCACAACCCCTCACTCGGGGCGCCAGTCCTCCGATTGACTGA
GTCGCCCGGGTACCCGTGTATCCAATAAACCCTCTTGCAGTTGCATCCGACTTGTGGTCTCGCTGTTCCT
TGGGAGGGTCTCCTCTGAGTGATTGACTACCCGTCAGCGGGGGTCTTTCATTTGGGGGCTCGTCCGGGAT
CGGGAGACCCCTGCCCAGGGACCACCGACCCACCACCGGGAGGCAAGCTGGCCAGCAACTTATCTGTGTC
TGTCCGATTGTCTAGTGTCTATGACTGATTTTATGCGCCTGCGTCGGTACTAGTTAGCTAACTAGCTCTG
TATCTGGCGGACCCGTGGTGGAACTGACGAGTTCTGAACACCCGGCCGCAACCCTGGGAGACGTCCCAGG
GACTTTGGGGGCCGTTTTTGTGGCCCGACCTGAGGAAGGGAGTCGATGTGGAATCCGACCCCGTCAGGAT
ATGTGGTTCTGGTAGGAGACGAGAACCTAAAACAGTTCCCGCCTCCGTCTGAATTTTTGCTTTCGGTTTG
GAACCGAAGCCGCGCGTCTTGTCTGCTGCAGCGCTGCAGCATCGTTCTGTGTTGTCTCTGTCTGACTGTG
TTTCTGTATTTGTCTGAAAATTAGGGCCAGACTGTTACCACTCCCTTAAGTTTGACCTTAGGTCACTGGA
AAGATGTCGAGCGGATCGCTCACAACCAGTCGGTAGATGTCAAGAAGAGACGTTGGGTTACCTTCTGCTC
TGCAGAATGGCCAACCTTTAACGTCGGATGGCCGCGAGACGGCACCTTTAACCGAGACCTCATCACCCAG
GTTAAGATCAAGGTCTTTTCACCTGGCCCGCATGGACACCCAGACCAGGTCCCCTACATCGTGACCTGGG
AAGCCTTGGCTTTTGACCCCCCTCCCTGGGTCAAGCCCTTTGTACACCCTAAGCCTCCGCCTCCTCTTCC
TCCATCCGCCCCGTCTCTCCCCCTTGAACCTCCTCGTTCGACCCCGCCTCGATCCTCCCTTTATCCAGCC
CTCACTCCTTCTCTAGGCGCCGGCCGGATCAGCTTACCATGACCGAGTACAAGCCCACGGTGCGCCTCGC
CACCCGCGACGACGTCCCCAGGGCCGTACGCACCCTCGCCGCCGCGTTCGCCGACTACCCCGCCACGCGC
CACACCGTCGATCCGGACCGCCACATCGAGCGGGTCACCGAGCTGCAAGAACTCTTCCTCACGCGCGTCG
GGCTCGACATCGGCAAGGTGTGGGTCGCGGACGACGGCGCCGCGGTGGCGGTCTGGACCACGCCGGAGAG
CGTCGAAGCGGGGGCGGTGTTCGCCGAGATCGGCCCGCGCATGGCCGAGTTGAGCGGTTCCCGGCTGGCC
GCGCAGCAACAGATGGAAGGCCTCCTGGCGCCGCACCGGCCCAAGGAGCCCGCGTGGTTCCTGGCCACCG
TCGGCGTCTCGCCCGACCACCAGGGCAAGGGTCTGGGCAGCGCCGTCGTGCTCCCCGGAGTGGAGGCGGC
CGAGCGCGCCGGGGTGCCCGCCTTCCTGGAGACCTCCGCGCCCCGCAACCTCCCCTTCTACGAGCGGCTC
GGCTTCACCGTCACCGCCGACGTCGAGGTGCCCGAAGGACCGCGCACCTGGTGCATGACCCGCAAGCCCG
GTGCCTGACGCCCGCCCCACGACCCGCAGCGCCCGACCGAAAGGAGCGCACGACCCCATGCATCGGATCT
CCCGATCCCCTATGGTGCACTCTCAGTACAATCTGCTCTGATGCCGCATAGTTAAGCCAGTATCTGCTCC
CTGCTTGTGTGTTGGAGGTCGCTGAGTAGTGCGCGAGCAAAATTTAAGCTACAACAAGGCAAGGCTTGAC
CGACAATTGCATGAAGAATCTGCTTAGGGTTAGGCGTTTTGCGCTGCTTCGCGATGTACGGGCCAGATAT
ACGCGTTGACATTGATTATTGACTAGTTATTAATAGTAATCAATTACGGGGTCATTAGTTCATAGCCCAT
ATATGGAGTTCCGCGTTACATAACTTACGGTAAATGGCCCGCCTGGCTGACCGCCCAACGACCCCCGCCC
ATTGACGTCAATAATGACGTATGTTCCCATAGTAACGCCAATAGGGACTTTCCATTGACGTCAATGGGTG
GAGTATTTACGGTAAACTGCCCACTTGGCAGTACATCAAGTGTATCATATGCCAAGTACGCCCCCTATTG
ACGTCAATGACGGTAAATGGCCCGCCTGGCATTATGCCCAGTACATGACCTTATGGGACTTTCCTACTTG
GCAGTACATCTACGTATTAGTCATCGCTATTACCATGGTGATGCGGTTTTGGCAGTACATCAATGGGCGT
GGATAGCGGTTTGACTCACGGGGATTTCCAAGTCTCCACCCCATTGACGTCAATGGGAGTTTGTTTTGGC
ACCAAAATCAACGGGACTTTCCAAAATGTCGTAACAACTCCGCCCCATTGACGCAAATGGGCGGTAGGCG
TGTACGGTGGGAGGTCTATATAAGCAGAGCTCTCTGGCTAACTAGAGAACCCACTGCTTACTGGCTTATC
GAAATTAATACGACTCACTATAGGGAGACCCAAGCTTGGTACCGAGCTCGGATCAGCCACCATGGAACAA
AAGTTGATTTCTGAAGAAGATTTGTTAAGAAAGAGAGGATCCGATTACAAGGATGACGACGATAAGAAGG
ACAACACCGTGCCCCTGAAGCTGATCGCCCTGCTGGCCAATGGCGAGTTCCACTCTGGCGAGCAGCTGGG
CGAGACACTGGGCATGTCTAGAGCCGCCATCAACAAGCACATCCAGACCCTGAGAGACTGGGGCGTGGAC
GTGTTCACCGTGCCTGGCAAGGGCTACAGCCTGCCCGAGCCTATCCAGCTGCTGAACGCCAAGCAGATCC
TGGGCCAGCTGGATGGCGGATCTGTGGCTGTGCTGCCCGTGATCGACAGCACCAACCAGTACCTGCTGGA
CCGGATCGGCGAGCTGAAAAGCGGCGACGCCTGTATCGCCGAGTATCAGCAGGCTGGCAGAGGCGGCAGG
GGCAGAAAGTGGTTCTCTCCCTTCGGCGCCAATCTGTACCTGAGCATGTTCTGGCGGCTGGAACAGGGAC
CTGCCGCCGCTATTGGACTGAGCCTCGTGATCGGCATCGTGATGGCCGAGGTGCTGAGAAAGCTGGGCGC
CGACAAAGTGCGCGTGAAGTGGCCCAACGACCTGTATCTGCAGGACCGGAAGCTGGCCGGCATCCTGGTG
GAACTGACAGGCAAAACAGGCGACGCTGCCCAGATCGTGATTGGCGCTGGCATCAATATGGCCATGCGGC
GGGTGGAAGAGTCCGTCGTGAATCAGGGCTGGATCACCCTGCAGGAAGCCGGCATCAACCTGGACAGAAA
CACCCTGGCCGCCATGCTGATCAGAGAGCTGAGAGCCGCCCTGGAACTGTTCGAGCAGGAAGGCCTGGCC
CCCTACCTGTCCAGATGGGAGAAGCTGGACAACTTCATCAACAGACCCGTGAAACTGATCATCGGCGACA
AAGAGATCTTCGGCATCAGCCGGGGCATCGACAAGCAGGGCGCTCTGCTGCTGGAACAGGACGGCATCAT
CAAGCCCTGGATGGGCGGCGAGATCAGCCTGAGATCTGCCGAGAAAGGCGGAGGCAGTGGCGGGGGTTCA
GGATCCACTGAGGACCACAAAATGGTAGAAGCCTTACGTGTTTGGGCATCTACTCATATGTCACCGTCTT
GGACATTACTAAAATTGTGTGATGTTCAGCCAATGCAGTATTTTGACCTGACTTGTCAGCTCTTGGGCAA
AGCAGAAGTGGACGGAGCATCATTTCTTCTAAAGGTATGGGATGGCACCAGGACACCATTTCCATCTTGG
AGAGTCTTAATACAAGACCTTGTTCTTGAAGGTGATTTAAGTCACATCCATCGGCTACAAAATCTGACAA
TAGACATTTTAGTCTACGATAACCATGTTCATGTGGCAAGATCTCTGAAGGTTGGAAGCTTTCTTAGAAT
CTATAGCCTTCATACCAAACTTCAATCAATGAATTCAGAGAATCAGACAATGTTAAGTTTAGAGTTTCAT
CTTCATGGAGGTACCAGTTACGGTCGGGGAATCAGGGTCTTGCCAGAAAGTAACTCTGATGTGGATCAAC
TGAAAAAGGATTTAGAATCTGCAAATTTGACAGCCAATCAGCATTCAGATGTTATCTGTCAATCAGAACC
TGACGACAGCTTTCCAAGCTCTGGATCAGTATCATTATACGAGGTAGAAAGATGTCAACAGCTATCTGCT
ACAATACTTACAGATCATCAGTATTTGGAGAGGACACCACTATGTGCCATTTTGAAACAAAAAGCTCCTC
AACAATACCGCATCCGAGCAAAATTGAGGTCATATAAGCCCAGAAGACTATTTCAGTCTGTTAAACTTCA
TTGCCCTAAATGTCATTTGCTGCAAGAAGTTCCACATGAGGGCGATTTGGATATAATTTTTCAGGATGGT
GCAACTAAAACCCCAGATGTCAAGCTACAAAATACATCATTATATGATTCAAAAATCTGGACCACTAAAA
ATCAAAAAGGACGAAAAGTAGCAGTTCATTTTGTGAAAAATAATGGTATTCTCCCGCTTTCAAATGAATG
TCTACTTTTGATAGAAGGAGGTACACTCAGTGAAATTTGCAAACTCTCGAACAAGTTTAATAGTGTAATT
CCTGTGAGATCTGGCCACGAAGACCTGGAACTTTTGGACCTTTCAGCACCATTTCTTATACAAGGAACAA
TACATCACTATGGATGTAAACAGTGTTCTAGTTTGAGATCCATACAAAATCTAAATTCCCTGGTTGATAA
AACATCGTGGATTCCTTCTTCTGTGGCAGAAGCACTGGGTATTGTACCCCTCCAATATGTGTTTGTTATG
ACCTTTACACTTGATGATGGAACAGGAGTACTAGAAGCCTATCTCATGGATTCTGACAAATTCTTCCAGA
TTCCAGCATCAGAAGTTCTGATGGATGATGACCTTCAGAAAAGTGTGGATATGATCATGGATATGTTTTG
TCCTCCAGGAATAAAAATTGATGCATATCCGTGGTTGGAATGCTTCATCAAGTCATACAATGTCACAAAT
GGAACAGATAATCAAATTTGCTATCAGATTTTTGACACCACAGTTGCAGAAGATGTAATCTAACTCGAGC
ATGCATCTAGAGGGCCGATAAAATAAAAGATTTTATTTAGTCTCCAGAAAAAGGGGGGAATGAAAGACCC
CACCTGTAGGTTTGGCAAGCTAGCTTAAGTAACGCCATTTTGCAAGGCATGGAAAAATACATAACTGAGA
ATAGAGAAGTTCAGATCAAGGTCAGGAACAGATGGAACAGCTGAATATGGGCCAAACAGGATATCTGTGG
TAAGCAGTTCCTGCCCCGGCTCAGGGCCAAGAACAGATGGAACAGCTGAATATGGGCCAAACAGGATATC
TGTGGTAAGCAGTTCCTGCCCCGGCTCAGGGCCAAGAACAGATGGTCCCCAGATGCGGTCCAGCCCTCAG
CAGTTTCTAGAGAACCATCAGATGTTTCCAGGGTGCCCCAAGGACCTGAAATGACCCTGTGCCTTATTTG
AACTAACCAATCAGTTCGCTTCTCGCTTCTGTTCGCGCGCTTCTGCTCCCCGAGCTCAATAAAAGAGCCC
ACAACCCCTCACTCGGGGCGCCAGTCCTCCGATTGACTGAGTCGCCCGGGTACCCGTGTATCCAATAAAC
CCTCTTGCAGTTGCATCCGACTTGTGGTCTCGCTGTTCCTTGGGAGGGTCTCCTCTGAGTGATTGACTAC
CCGTCAGCGGGGGTCTTTCACATGCAGCATGTATCAAAATTAATTTGGTTTTTTTTCTTAAGTATTTACA
TTAAATGGCCATAGTTGCATTAATGAATCGGCCAACGCGCGGGGAGAGGCGGTTTGCGTATTGGGCGCTC
TTCCGCTTCCTCGCTCACTGACTCGCTGCGCTCGGTCGTTCGGCTGCGGCGAGCGGTATCAGCTCACTCA
AAGGCGGTAATACGGTTATCCACAGAATCAGGGGATAACGCAGGAAAGAACATGTGAGCAAAAGGCCAGC
AAAAGGCCAGGAACCGTAAAAAGGCCGCGTTGCTGGCGTTTTTCCATAGGCTCCGCCCCCCTGACGAGCA
TCACAAAAATCGACGCTCAAGTCAGAGGTGGCGAAACCCGACAGGACTATAAAGATACCAGGCGTTTCCC
CCTGGAAGCTCCCTCGTGCGCTCTCCTGTTCCGACCCTGCCGCTTACCGGATACCTGTCCGCCTTTCTCC
CTTCGGGAAGCGTGGCGCTTTCTCATAGCTCACGCTGTAGGTATCTCAGTTCGGTGTAGGTCGTTCGCTC
CAAGCTGGGCTGTGTGCACGAACCCCCCGTTCAGCCCGACCGCTGCGCCTTATCCGGTAACTATCGTCTT
GAGTCCAACCCGGTAAGACACGACTTATCGCCACTGGCAGCAGCCACTGGTAACAGGATTAGCAGAGCGA
GGTATGTAGGCGGTGCTACAGAGTTCTTGAAGTGGTGGCCTAACTACGGCTACACTAGAAGAACAGTATT
TGGTATCTGCGCTCTGCTGAAGCCAGTTACCTTCGGAAAAAGAGTTGGTAGCTCTTGATCCGGCAAACAA
ACCACCGCTGGTAGCGGTGGTTTTTTTGTTTGCAAGCAGCAGATTACGCGCAGAAAAAAAGGATCTCAAG
AAGATCCTTTGATCTTTTCTACGGGGTCTGACGCTCAGTGGAACGAAAACTCACGTTAAGGGATTTTGGT
CATGAGATTATCAAAAAGGATCTTCACCTAGATCCTTTTGCGGCCGCAAATCAATCTAAAGTATATATGA
GTAAACTTGGTCTGACAGTTACCAATGCTTAATCAGTGAGGCACCTATCTCAGCGATCTGTCTATTTCGT
TCATCCATAGTTGCCTGACTCCCCGTCGTGTAGATAACTACGATACGGGAGGGCTTACCATCTGGCCCCA
GTGCTGCAATGATACCGCGAGACCCACGCTCACCGGCTCCAGATTTATCAGCAATAAACCAGCCAGCCGG
AAGGGCCGAGCGCAGAAGTGGTCCTGCAACTTTATCCGCCTCCATCCAGTCTATTAATTGTTGCCGGGAA
GCTAGAGTAAGTAGTTCGCCAGTTAATAGTTTGCGCAACGTTGTTGCCATTGCTACAGGCATCGTGGTGT
CACGCTCGTCGTTTGGTATGGCTTCATTCAGCTCCGGTTCCCAACGATCAAGGCGAGTTACATGATCCCC
CATGTTGTGCAAAAAAGCGGTTAGCTCCTTCGGTCCTCCGATCGTTGTCAGAAGTAAGTTGGCCGCAGTG
TTATCACTCATGGTTATGGCAGCACTGCATAATTCTCTTACTGTCATGCCATCCGTAAGATGCTTTTCTG
TGACTGGTGAGTACTCAACCAAGTCATTCTGAGAATAGTGTATGCGGCGACCGAGTTGCTCTTGCCCGGC
GTCAATACGGGATAATACCGCGCCACATAGCAGAACTTTAAAAGTGCTCATCATTGGAAAACGTTCTTCG
GGGCGAAAACTCTCAAGGATCTTACCGCTGTTGAGATCCAGTTCGATGTAACCCACTCGTGCACCCAACT
GATCTTCAGCATCTTTTACTTTCACCAGCGTTTCTGGGTGAGCAAAAACAGGAAGGCAAAATGCCGCAAA
AAAGGGAATAAGGGCGACACGGAAATGTTGAATACTCATACTCTTCCTTTTTCAATATTATTGAAGCATT
TATCAGGGTTATTGTCTCATGAGCGGATACATATTTGAATGTATTTAGAAAAATAAACAAATAGGGGTTC
CGCGCACATTTCCCCGAAAAGTGCCACCTGCAGC
Features (pLannotate 1.2.2; 19 found; start..end, strand, type, name):
      1..470     +  LTR            LTR: long terminal repeat from Moloney murine leukemia virus
    594..868     +  misc_feature   MESV Ψ (fragment): packaging signal of murine embryonic stem cell virus
    935..1351    +  CDS            gag (truncated): truncated Moloney murine leukemia virus (MMLV) gag gene lacking the start codon
   1369..1968    +  CDS            PuroR: puromycin N-acetyltransferase; pac from Streptomyces alboniger; confers resistance to puromycin
   2041..2093    -  misc_feature   bom (fragment): basis of mobility region from pBR322
   2248..2627    +  enhancer       CMV enhancer: human cytomegalovirus immediate early enhancer
   2628..2831    +  promoter       CMV promoter: human cytomegalovirus (CMV) immediate early promoter
   2827..2860    +  LTR            5' LTR (truncated) (fragment): truncated 5' long terminal repeat (LTR) from HIV-1
   2876..2894    +  promoter       T7 promoter: promoter for bacteriophage T7 RNA polymerase
   2933..2961    +  CDS            3xMyc (fragment): 3 tandem Myc epitope tags
   2983..3007    +  CDS            3xFLAG (fragment): three tandem FLAG® epitope tags
   3007..3966    +  CDS            birA: BIRA_ECOLI - Also known as bioR, dhbB. Experimental evidence at protein level: Swiss-Prot protein existence level 1. Acts both as a biotin--[acetyl-CoA-carboxylase] ligase and a biotin-operon repressor. In the presence of ATP, BirA activates biotin to form the BirA-biotinyl-5'-adenylate (BirA-bio-5'-AMP or holoBirA) complex. HoloBirA can either transfer the biotinyl moiety to the biotin carboxyl carrier protein (BCCP) subunit of acetyl-CoA carboxylase, or bind to the biotin operator site and inhibit transcription of the operon. From Escherichia coli (strain K12).
   3994..5520    +  CDS            POT1 (fragment): POTE1_HUMAN - Experimental evidence at protein level: Swiss-Prot protein existence level 1. Component of the telomerase ribonucleoprotein (RNP) complex that is essential for the replication of chromosome termini. Is a component of the double-stranded telomeric DNA-binding TRF1 complex which is involved in the regulation of telomere length by cis- inhibition of telomerase. Also acts as a single-stranded telomeric DNA- binding protein and thus may act as a downstream effector of the TRF1 complex and may transduce information about telomere maintenance and/or length to the telomere terminus. Comp
   5589..5710    +  LTR            3' LTR (ΔU3) (fragment): self-inactivating 3' long terminal repeat (LTR) from Moloney murine leukemia virus
   5711..6180    +  LTR            LTR: long terminal repeat from Moloney murine leukemia virus
   6246..6298    -  CDS            lacI (fragment): lac repressor; lacI; The lac repressor binds to the lac operator to inhibit transcription in E. coli. This inhibition can be relieved by adding lactose or isopropyl-β-D-thiogalactopyranoside (IPTG).
   6481..7069    -  rep_origin     ori: high-copy-number ColE1/pMB1/pBR322/pUC origin of replication
   7229..8089    -  CDS            AmpR: β-lactamase; bla; confers resistance to ampicillin, carbenicillin, and related antibiotics
   8090..8194    -  promoter       AmpR promoter: bla
