[The description below was written by a language model from this plasmid's Addgene catalogue record and pLannotate feature annotations shown in this document.]
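Description:
pLPC-N-Myc-Flag-BirA-hPOT1-DeltaOB is a mammalian expression plasmid built on the pLPC-N backbone. The catalogue lists it simply as a mammalian expression vector, but the feature tables show a Moloney murine leukemia virus-type retroviral architecture: 5′ and 3′ LTRs flank a packaging signal (annotated as an MESV Ψ fragment), a truncated gag segment lacking its start codon, a puromycin N-acetyltransferase gene, and an internal CMV enhancer/promoter cassette. In this layout the puromycin marker sits directly downstream of Ψ/gag, where it would be expressed from the LTR-driven transcript, while the CMV promoter drives the gene of interest. The layout is therefore compatible with packaging into retroviral particles for stable transduction and puromycin selection. In bacteria the plasmid is maintained through a high-copy ColE1/pUC-type origin and an ampicillin resistance gene (β-lactamase) with its own promoter.

The payload is a single fusion reading frame consisting of N-terminal Myc and FLAG epitopes, the E. coli biotin ligase BirA, and human POT1 carrying the ΔOB mutation; the POT1 annotation is accordingly a fragment rather than the full-length protein. POT1 is a single-stranded telomeric DNA-binding protein. A short T7 promoter lies between the CMV promoter and the tags. A BirA fusion of this kind suggests biotinylation-based labelling of proteins near the bait, but the record states only that the plasmid expresses BirA-hPOT1 ΔOB in mammalian cells, and does not say whether the BirA is a promiscuous variant. Two sequence records are provided: the depositor's 8,006 nt sequence and an 8,224 nt sequencing result. They agree on the overall organisation but differ somewhat in the CMV enhancer region, the BirA–POT1 junction and the 3′ LTR annotations.
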