Addgene plasmid #166410: pLPC-N-Myc-Flag-BirA-hPOT1-DeltaOB
Purpose: express BirA-hPOT1 ΔOB in mammalian cells
Depositing lab: Agnel Sfeir. Depositing organization: NYU Grossman School of Medicine. Publication: Replication stress conferred by POT1 dysfunction promotes telomere relocalization to the nuclear pore. Pinzaru AM, Kareh M, Lamm N, Lazzerini-Denchi E, Cesare AJ, Sfeir A. Genes Dev. 2020 Dec 1;34(23-24):1619-1636. doi: 10.1101/gad.337287.120. Epub 2020 Oct 29. PubMed 33122293.
Backbone
  Vector backbone: pLPC-N
  Backbone size w/o insert (bp): 5441
  Total vector size (bp): 8006
  Vector type: Mammalian Expression
  Selectable markers: Puromycin
Growth in bacteria
  Bacterial resistance: Ampicillin, 100 μg/mL
  Growth temperature: 37°C
  Growth strain: NEB Stable
  Copy number: Unknown
Gene/Insert
  Gene/Insert name: POT1 ΔOB (alt names: POT1; CMM10, GLM9, HPOT1)
  Species: H. sapiens (human)
  Insert size (bp): 2565
  Mutation: ΔOB
  Entrez Gene: POT1 (a.k.a. CMM10, CRMCC3, GLM9, HPOT1, PFBMFT8, TPDS3)
  Promoter: cmv
  Tag / fusion protein: MYC-flag-BirA (N terminal on backbone)
  Cloning method: Restriction Enzyme; 5′ cloning site NOT1 (unknown if destroyed); 3′ cloning site PAC1 (unknown if destroyed)
  Sequencing primers: 5′ GAACAAAAGTTGATTTCTGAAGAAGATTTG
Terms and licenses: Academic/Nonprofit Terms; Industry Terms: Not Available to Industry
How to cite: pLPC-N-Myc-Flag-BirA-hPOT1-DeltaOB was a gift from Agnel Sfeir (Addgene plasmid # 166410 ; http://n2t.net/addgene:166410 ; RRID:Addgene_166410)
